Addgene plasmid #229638: pAAV.RMacL5ET-12.EGFP.BCC6.WPRE
Purpose: L5 extratelencephalic projection neuron Enhancer to drive transgene expression
Depositing lab: William Stauffer. Depositing organization: University of Pittsburgh (University, School of Medicine, and Cancer Institute). Publication: Machine learning identification of enhancers in the rhesus macaque genome. He J, Phan BN, Kerkhoff WG, Alikaya A, Hong T, Brull OR, Fredericks JM, Sedorovitz M, Srinivasan C, Leone MJ, Wirfel OM, Brown A, Dauby S, Tittle RK, Lin MK, Hooks BM, Bostan AC, Gharbawie OA, Byrne LC, Pfenning AR, Stauffer WR. Neuron. 2025 May 21;113(10):1548-1561.e8. doi: 10.1016/j.neuron.2025.04.030. PubMed 40403706.
Backbone
  Vector backbone: pEMS2115 (Addgene Plasmid #49140)
  Vector type: Mammalian Expression
Growth in bacteria
  Bacterial resistance: Ampicillin, 100 μg/mL
  Growth temperature: 37°C
  Growth strain: NEB Stable
  Copy number: High Copy
Gene/Insert
  Gene/Insert name: RMacL5ET-12.EGFP.BCC6
  Species: Synthetic
  Cloning method: Gibson Cloning
Terms and licenses: Academic/Nonprofit Terms; Industry Terms: Not Available to Industry
Depositor comments: Please visit https://doi.org/10.1101/2024.12.01.626253 for bioRxiv preprint.
How to cite: pAAV.RMacL5ET-12.EGFP.BCC6.WPRE was a gift from William Stauffer (Addgene plasmid # 229638 ; http://n2t.net/addgene:229638 ; RRID:Addgene_229638)
