[The description below was written by a language model from this plasmid's Addgene catalogue record and pLannotate feature annotations shown in this document.]
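Description:
pAAV.RMacL5ET-12.EGFP.BCC6.WPRE is an adeno-associated virus transfer plasmid built on the pEMS2115 backbone and catalogued as a mammalian expression vector. Its 6.7 kb sequence carries two AAV2 inverted terminal repeats (both annotated as fragments, one spanning the plasmid origin), which delimit the genome that would be replicated and packaged into AAV particles when helper functions are supplied. Outside the ITRs lies a pUC-type bacterial backbone: a high-copy ColE1/pMB1 origin, an f1 phage origin, β-lactamase with its own promoter for ampicillin selection, and leftover lac promoter/operator, lacZα and lacI fragments from the cloning vector. The recommended recombination-deficient growth strain fits the instability typical of ITR repeats.

The payload, assembled by Gibson cloning and recorded as synthetic, places an EGFP reporter under the control of RMacL5ET-12, a candidate enhancer intended to drive expression in layer 5 extratelencephalic projection neurons; the associated work concerns machine-learning identification of enhancers in the rhesus macaque genome. The roughly 1.5 kb between the left ITR and the EGFP start is unannotated and presumably holds the enhancer and whatever core promoter accompanies it, but the record does not identify a minimal promoter. Another unannotated stretch separates EGFP from the WPRE; the "BCC6" element in the name may lie there, possibly as a sequence barcode, though its nature is not stated. The WPRE boosts transcript stability and expression. Downstream is an SV40 polyadenylation signal, annotated on the reverse strand beside a small large T antigen fragment, as is common for this bidirectional SV40 segment. The construct is suited to testing cell-type-specific reporter labelling after AAV delivery to the brain.
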