Features (pLannotate 1.2.2; 15 found; start..end, strand, type, name):
   1605..2324    +  CDS            EGFP: the original enhanced GFP (Yang et al., 1996) mammalian codon-optimized
   2880..3466    +  misc_feature   WPRE: woodchuck hepatitis virus posttranscriptional regulatory element
   3481..3602    -  polyA_signal   SV40 poly(A) signal: SV40 polyadenylation signal
   3625..3693    -  CDS            large T antigen (fragment): large T antigen from SV40 (simian virus 40)
   3771..3901    +  repeat_region  AAV2 ITR (fragment): inverted terminal repeat of adeno-associated virus serotype 2 inverted
   3915..4072    +  CDS            lacZα (fragment): LacZα fragment of β-galactosidase; lacZ fragment
   4077..4505    +  rep_origin     f1 ori (sequence partly withheld): f1 bacteriophage origin of replication; arrow indicates direction of (+) strand synthesis
   4558..4662    +  promoter       AmpR promoter: bla
   4663..5523    +  CDS            AmpR: β-lactamase; bla; confers resistance to ampicillin, carbenicillin, and related antibiotics
   5694..6282    +  rep_origin     ori: high-copy-number ColE1/pMB1/pBR322/pUC origin of replication
   6465..6557    +  CDS            lacI (fragment): lac repressor; lacI; The lac repressor binds to the lac operator to inhibit transcription in E. coli. This inhibition can be relieved by adding lactose or isopropyl-β-D-thiogalactopyranoside (IPTG).
   6570..6591    +  protein_bind   CAP binding site: CAP binding activates transcription in the presence of cAMP. E. coli catabolite activator protein
   6606..6636    +  promoter       lac promoter: promoter for the E. coli lac operon
   6644..6660    +  protein_bind   lac operator: The lac repressor binds to the lac operator to inhibit transcription in E. coli. This inhibition can be relieved by adding lactose or isopropyl-β-D-thiogalactopyranoside (IPTG). lac repressor encoded by lacI
   6721..130     -  repeat_region  AAV2 ITR (fragment) (across the origin): inverted terminal repeat of adeno-associated virus serotype 2 inverted
>Addgene plasmid #229638 | pAAV.RMacL5ET-12.EGFP.BCC6.WPRE | addgene full sequence | sequence record 461587 | Addgene NGS Result
CTGCGCGCTCGCTCGCTCACTGAGGCCGCCCGGGCAAAGCCCGGGCGTCGGGCGACCTTTGGTCGCCCGG
CCTCAGTGAGCGAGCGAGCGCGCAGAGAGGGAGTGGCCAACTCCATCACTAGGGGTTCCTTGTAGTTAAT
GATTAACCCGCCATGCTACTTATCTACGTAGCCATGCTCTAGGAAGATCGGAATTCGGAAGAAGTGGCCT
CTGGGAAAGGAAGGGACCAATGGCCTTCAATCAGACTTCTGTGACCAACAGTTGTACTTATTCTACAACT
ACAACAATAGACACGGTGGCTACTGAAGCAGAAAGTGCACCATCACTGCTCCTCTGGCTTGTTGCACTCC
TTCCCTATAGCCAGGCACTCATCTGGGACTCTCAGAATCATTCCACACTGACATCCTGCCAAGAATTAGC
TTTCAAAAACGGAGCACTTCAAGTTGTGTGCAGGAAGTGGAGAGCAGAGATTATGTTTTTTGTTCGTGTA
TCCCAATTTCCAGAACAGTGTCTGGCTGCATAAATTAGGAAATGAAACAGTCACAGACCTCAAGAGGGGA
GAGAGTAACCTCAGATCGTAAATCCAGTGGGCACTTTTCAGTTTTATCTTACTTTGCTTATTCCATCAAT
GGCTTCCTATCTCACTCAAAAAAAAAGCAAAGATTTTACAGTGGCCTTCAAGACTACAGTAACTTGCTCC
TAGTTTCCATGCTCTAGCCTGCAGGCAGGAACATCCAAACTGAGCAGCCGGGGTCCCCCCCACCCCCCAC
CCCGCCCCACGCGGCAACTTTGAGCCTGTGCTGGGACAGAGCCTCTAGTTCCTAAATTAGTCCATGAGGT
CAGAGGCAGCACTGCCATTGTAACGCGATTGGAGAGGATCACGTCACCGGACACGCCCCCAGGCATCTCC
CTGGGTCTCCTAAACTTGGCGGGGAGAAGTTTTAGCCCTTAAGTTTTAGCCTTTAACCCCCATATTCAGA
ACTGTGCGAGTTGGCGAAACCCCACAAATCACAACAAACTGTACACAACACCGAGCTAGAGGTGATCTTT
CTTGTCCATTCCACACAGGCCTTAGTAATGCGTCGCCATAGCAACAGTGTCACTAGTAGCACCAGCACTT
CCCCACACCCTCCCCCTCAGGAATCCGTACTCTCCAGTGAACCCCAGAAACCTCTGGAGAGTTCTGGACA
AGGGCGGAACCCACAACTCCGATTACTCAAGGGAGGCGGGGAAGCTCCACCAGACGCGAAACTGCTGGAA
GATTCCTGGCCCCAAGGCCTCCTCCGGCTCGCTGATTGGCCCAGCGGAGAGTGGGCGGGGCCGGTGAAGA
CTCCTTAAAGGCGCAGGGCGGCGAGCAGGTCACCAGACGCTGACAGCTACTCAGAACCAAATCTGGTTCC
ATCCAGAGACAAGCGAAGACAAGAGAAGCAGAGCGAGCGGCGCGTTCCCGATCCTCGGCCAGGACCAGCC
TTCCCCAGAGCATCCCTGCCGCGGAGCGCAACCTTCCCAGGAGCATCCCTGCCGCGGAGCGCAACTTTCC
CCGGAGCATCCACGCCGCGGAGCGCAGCCTTCCAGAAGCAGAGCGCGGCGCCGCTAGCGCCACCATGGTG
AGCAAGGGCGAGGAGCTGTTCACCGGGGTGGTGCCCATCCTGGTCGAGCTGGACGGCGACGTAAACGGCC
ACAAGTTCAGCGTGTCCGGCGAGGGCGAGGGCGATGCCACCTACGGCAAGCTGACCCTGAAGTTCATCTG
CACCACCGGCAAGCTGCCCGTGCCCTGGCCCACCCTCGTGACCACCCTGACCTACGGCGTGCAGTGCTTC
AGCCGCTACCCCGACCACATGAAGCAGCACGACTTCTTCAAGTCCGCCATGCCCGAAGGCTACGTCCAGG
AGCGCACCATCTTCTTCAAGGACGACGGCAACTACAAGACCCGCGCCGAGGTGAAGTTCGAGGGCGACAC
CCTGGTGAACCGCATCGAGCTGAAGGGCATCGACTTCAAGGAGGACGGCAACATCCTGGGGCACAAGCTG
GAGTACAACTACAACAGCCACAACGTCTATATCATGGCCGACAAGCAGAAGAACGGCATCAAGGTGAACT
TCAAGATCCGCCACAACATCGAGGACGGCAGCGTGCAGCTCGCCGACCACTACCAGCAGAACACCCCCAT
CGGCGACGGCCCCGTGCTGCTGCCCGACAACCACTACCTGAGCACCCAGTCCGCCCTGAGCAAAGACCCC
AACGAGAAGCGCGATCACATGGTCCTGCTGGAGTTCGTGACCGCCGCCGGGATCACTCTCGGCATGGACG
AGCTGTACAAGTAAGTTTAAACACAGGGTTAATCATTAACTACAGTCCAAGTAACGATGCTAATGAGAAG
AGTGCGTCCACATCCTCCTGATGACCACTCTTGCGAGCAGGTAGTCGAGCAGGTGTCTATGAGTATGCCG
TAGCTGCCAAATACCGTGCTAACCGATTGAGGACACCACGCGTCCATTCCGGTAACTGATGTTCGACTCC
AGGACTTGCTAATTGATTGTCATAGCGCGATGTCGGTGGTCCTGTCCACGGATTATTACGACCTGATACT
TGATGCTCAGGATATTCTACTGGTGGTCATCTGCCTATATGCAATCCGGTATTGAGGAGAGAACATTAAG
CATAGAGCCTTATGTCGGATCGCTGAACGCACCTCCAACTGAACGTGATGTAGGTTCCACAATCCATGAG
CTACGCCTTCGGTCTACCACTGTCGTCCTTACAGACGATTATACGAGACCTACGCACTTACGTAATGGTG
CGACTGTCAACTCGTCCACCAACTCTATGTGCAACGAATGGAAGCGCCTCTGCAGAGAACCTATTGCGGC
CGCGATCGCTCAACCTCTGGATTACAAAATTTGTGAAAGATTGACTGGTATTCTTAACTATGTTGCTCCT
TTTACGCTATGTGGATACGCTGCTTTAATGCCTTTGTATCATGCTATTGCTTCCCGTATGGCTTTCATTT
TCTCCTCCTTGTATAAATCCTGGTTGCTGTCTCTTTATGAGGAGTTGTGGCCCGTTGTCAGGCAACGTGG
CGTGGTGTGCACTGTGTTTGCTGACGCAACCCCCACTGGTTGGGGCATTGCCACCACCTGTCAGCTCCTT
TCCGGGACTTTCGCTTTCCCCCTCCCTATTGCCACGGCGGAACTCATCGCCGCCTGCCTTGCCCGCTGCT
GGACAGGGGCTCGGCTGTTGGGCACTGACAATTCCGTGGTGTTGTCGGGGAAATCATCGTCCTTTCCTTG
GCTGCTCGCCTGTGTTGCCACCTGGATTCTGCGCGGGACGTCCTTCTGCTACGTCCCTTCGGCCCTCAAT
CCAGCGGACCTTCCTTCCCGCGGCCTGCTGCCGGCTCTGCGGCCTCTTCCGCGTCTTCGCCTTCGCCCTC
AGACGAGTCGGATCTCCCTTTGGGCCGCCTCCCCGCGATCGCAGACATGATAAGATACATTGATGAGTTT
GGACAAACCACAACTAGAATGCAGTGAAAAAAATGCTTTATTTGTGAAATTTGTGATGCTATTGCTTTAT
TTGTAACCATTATAAGCTGCAATAAACAAGTTAACAACAACAATTGCATTCATTTTATGTTTCAGGTTCA
GGGGGAGATGTGGGAGGTTTTTTAAAGCAAGTAAAACCTCTACAAATGTGGTAGTCGAAATTCCCGATAA
GGATCTTCCTAGAGCATGGCTACGTAGATAAGTAGCATGGCGGGTTAATCATTAACTACAAGGAACCCCT
AGTGATGGAGTTGGCCACTCCCTCTCTGCGCGCTCGCTCGCTCACTGAGGCCGGGCGACCAAAGGTCGCC
CGACGCCCGGGCTTTGCCCGGGCGGCCTCAGTGAGCGAGCGAGCGCGCAGCCTTAATTAACCTAATTCAC
TGGCCGTCGTTTTACAACGTCGTGACTGGGAAAACCCTGGCGTTACCCAACTTAATCGCCTTGCAGCACA
TCCCCCTTTCGCCAGCTGGCGTAATAGCGAAGAGGCCCGCACCGATCGCCCTTCCCAACAGTTGCGCAGC
CTGAATGGCGAATGGG
[124 nt withheld, positions 4077-4200]
C
[91 nt withheld, positions 4202-4292]
A
[49 nt withheld, positions 4294-4342]
CCTTTGACGTTGGAGTCCACGTTCTTT
[37 nt withheld, positions 4370-4406]
ACCCTATCTCGGTCTATTCTTTTGATTTATAAGGGATTTTGCCGATTTCGGCCTATTGGTTAAAAAATGA
GCTGATTTAACAAAAATTTAACGCGAATTTTAACAAAATATTAACGCTTACAATTTAGGTGGCACTTTTC
GGGGAAATGTGCGCGGAACCCCTATTTGTTTATTTTTCTAAATACATTCAAATATGTATCCGCTCATGAG
ACAATAACCCTGATAAATGCTTCAATAATATTGAAAAAGGAAGAGTATGAGTATTCAACATTTCCGTGTC
GCCCTTATTCCCTTTTTTGCGGCATTTTGCCTTCCTGTTTTTGCTCACCCAGAAACGCTGGTGAAAGTAA
AAGATGCTGAAGATCAGTTGGGTGCACGAGTGGGTTACATCGAACTGGATCTCAACAGCGGTAAGATCCT
TGAGAGTTTTCGCCCCGAAGAACGTTTTCCAATGATGAGCACTTTTAAAGTTCTGCTATGTGGCGCGGTA
TTATCCCGTATTGACGCCGGGCAAGAGCAACTCGGTCGCCGCATACACTATTCTCAGAATGACTTGGTTG
AGTACTCACCAGTCACAGAAAAGCATCTTACGGATGGCATGACAGTAAGAGAATTATGCAGTGCTGCCAT
AACCATGAGTGATAACACTGCGGCCAACTTACTTCTGACAACGATCGGAGGACCGAAGGAGCTAACCGCT
TTTTTGCACAACATGGGGGATCATGTAACTCGCCTTGATCGTTGGGAACCGGAGCTGAATGAAGCCATAC
CAAACGACGAGCGTGACACCACGATGCCTGTAGCAATGGCAACAACGTTGCGCAAACTATTAACTGGCGA
ACTACTTACTCTAGCTTCCCGGCAACAATTAATAGACTGGATGGAGGCGGATAAAGTTGCAGGACCACTT
CTGCGCTCGGCCCTTCCGGCTGGCTGGTTTATTGCTGATAAATCTGGAGCCGGTGAGCGTGGGTCTCGCG
GTATCATTGCAGCACTGGGGCCAGATGGTAAGCCCTCCCGTATCGTAGTTATCTACACGACGGGGAGTCA
GGCAACTATGGATGAACGAAATAGACAGATCGCTGAGATAGGTGCCTCACTGATTAAGCATTGGTAACTG
TCAGACCAAGTTTACTCATATATACTTTAGATTGATTTAAAACTTCATTTTTAATTTAAAAGGATCTAGG
TGAAGATCCTTTTTGATAATCTCATGACCAAAATCCCTTAACGTGAGTTTTCGTTCCACTGAGCGTCAGA
CCCCGTAGAAAAGATCAAAGGATCTTCTTGAGATCCTTTTTTTCTGCGCGTAATCTGCTGCTTGCAAACA
AAAAAACCACCGCTACCAGCGGTGGTTTGTTTGCCGGATCAAGAGCTACCAACTCTTTTTCCGAAGGTAA
CTGGCTTCAGCAGAGCGCAGATACCAAATACTGTTCTTCTAGTGTAGCCGTAGTTAGGCCACCACTTCAA
GAACTCTGTAGCACCGCCTACATACCTCGCTCTGCTAATCCTGTTACCAGTGGCTGCTGCCAGTGGCGAT
AAGTCGTGTCTTACCGGGTTGGACTCAAGACGATAGTTACCGGATAAGGCGCAGCGGTCGGGCTGAACGG
GGGGTTCGTGCACACAGCCCAGCTTGGAGCGAACGACCTACACCGAACTGAGATACCTACAGCGTGAGCT
ATGAGAAAGCGCCACGCTTCCCGAAGGGAGAAAGGCGGACAGGTATCCGGTAAGCGGCAGGGTCGGAACA
GGAGAGCGCACGAGGGAGCTTCCAGGGGGAAACGCCTGGTATCTTTATAGTCCTGTCGGGTTTCGCCACC
TCTGACTTGAGCGTCGATTTTTGTGATGCTCGTCAGGGGGGCGGAGCCTATGGAAAAACGCCAGCAACGC
GGCCTTTTTACGGTTCCTGGCCTTTTGCTGGCCTTTTGCTCACATGTTCTTTCCTGCGTTATCCCCTGAT
TCTGTGGATAACCGTATTACCGCCTTTGAGTGAGCTGATACCGCTCGCCGCAGCCGAACGACCGAGCGCA
GCGAGTCAGTGAGCGAGGAAGCGGAAGAGCGCCCAATACGCAAACCGCCTCTCCCCGCGCGTTGGCCGAT
TCATTAATGCAGCTGGCACGACAGGTTTCCCGACTGGAAAGCGGGCAGTGAGCGCAACGCAATTAATGTG
AGTTAGCTCACTCATTAGGCACCCCAGGCTTTACACTTTATGCTTCCGGCTCGTATGTTGTGTGGAATTG
TGAGCGGATAACAATTTCACACAGGAAACAGCTATGACCATGATTACGCCAGATTTAATTAAGGCCTTAA
TTAGG
